>Addgene plasmid #40777 | Erk2 | depositor partial sequence | sequence record 53596 | insert region
NNNNNNNNNNTCGGNNNNNNGAGCTGTACAGCAGCTTCAGGGATCGTACTTCCAATCCAATGCGGCGGCG
GCGGCGGCGGGCCCGGAGATGGTCCGCGGGCAGGTGTTCGACGTGGGGCCGCGCTACACTAATCTCTCGT
ACATCGGAGAAGGCGCCTACGGCATGGTTTGTTCTGCTTATGATAATCTCAACAAAGTTCGAGTTGCTAT
CAAGAAAATCAGTCCTTTTGAGCACCAGACCTACTGTCAGAGAACCCTGAGAGAGATAAAAATCCTACTG
CGCTTCAGACATGAGAACATCATCGGCATCAATGACATCATCCGGGCACCAACCATTGAGCAGATGAAAG
ATGTATATATAGTACAGGACCTCATGGAGACAGATCTTTACAAGCTCTTGAAGACACAGCACCTCAGCAA
TGATCATATCTGCTATTTTCTTTATCAGATCCTGAGAGGATTAAAGTATATACATTCAGCTAATGTTCTG
CACCGTGACCTCAAGCCTTCCAACCTCCTGCTGAACACCACTTGTGATCTCAAGATCTGTGACTTTGGCC
TTGCCCGTGTTGCAGATCCAGACCATGATCATACAGGGTTCTTGACAGAGTATGTAGCCACGCGTTGGTA
CAGAGCTCCAGAAATTATGTTGAATTCCAAGGGTTATACCAAGTCCATTGATATTTGGTCTGTGGGCTGC
ATCCTGGCAGAGATGCTATCCAACAGGCCTATCTTCCCAGGAAAGCATTACCTTGACCAGCTGAATCACA
TCCTGGGTATTCTTGGATCTCCATCACAGGAAGATCTGAATTGTATAATAAATTTAAAAGCTAGAAACTA
TTTGCTTTCTCTCCCGCACAAAAATAANGTGCCGTGGAACAGATTGTTCCCAAACGCTGACTCCAAAGCT
CTGGATTTACTGGATAAAATGTTGACATTTAACCCTCACAAGAGGATTGAAGTTGAACNGGCTCTGGCCC
ACCCGTACCTGGNGCAGTATTATGACCCAAGTGATGAGCCCATTGCTGANCANCATTCAAGTTTGACNNN
NNCTGGACGACTTACCTANNNNANCTCAAAGAACTCNTTTTTGANANNNTGCTCGATTCCAGNNN
