>Addgene plasmid #40777 | Erk2 | addgene partial sequence | sequence record 54433 | EGFP-C 5'-CATGGTCCTGCTGGAGTTCGTG-3'
CAGCAGCTTCAGGGATCGTACTTCCAATCCAATGCGGCGGCGGCGGCGGCGGGCCCGGAGATGGTCCGCG
GGCAGGTGTTCGACGTGGGGCCGCGCTACACTAATCTCTCGTACATCGGAGAAGGCGCCTACGGCATGGT
TTGTTCTGCTTATGATAATCTCAACAAAGTTCGAGTTGCTATCAAGAAAATCAGTCCTTTTGAGCACCAG
ACCTACTGTCAGAGAACCCTGAGAGAGATAAAAATCCTACTGCGCTTCAGACATGAGAACATCATCGGCA
TCAATGACATCATCCGGGCACCAACCATTGAGCAGATGAAAGATGTATATATAGTACAGGACCTCATGGA
GACAGATCTTTACAAGCTCTTGAAGACACAGCACCTCAGCAATGATCATATCTGCTATTTTCTTTATCAG
ATCCTGAGAGGATTAAAGTATATACATTCAGCTAATGTTCTGCACCGTGACCTCAAGCCTTCCAACCTCC
TGCTGAACACCACTTGTGATCTCAAGATCTGTGACTTTGGCCTTGCCCGTGTTGCAGATCCAGACCATGA
TCATACAGGGTTCTTGACAGAGTATGTAGCCACGCGTTGGTACAGAGCTCCAGAAATTATGTTGAATTCC
AAGGGTTATACCAAGTCCATTGATATTTGGTCTGTGGGCTGCATCCTGGCAGAGATGCTATCCAACAGGC
CTATCTTCCCAGGAAAGCATTACCTTGACCAGCTGAATCACATCCTGGGTATTCTTGGATCTCCATCACA
GGAAGATCTGAATTGTATAATAAATTTAAAAGCTAGAAACTATTTGCTTTCTCTCCCGCACAAAAATAAG
GTGCCGTGGAACAGATTG
