[The description below was written by a language model from this plasmid's Addgene catalogue record.]
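Description:
Erk2 is a mammalian expression plasmid built on the pcDNA3 backbone, with a recorded total size of about 7 kb (roughly 6 kb of backbone plus an insert of about 1 kb). It is maintained in E. coli as a high-copy plasmid under ampicillin selection. It also carries a neomycin resistance marker, so transfected mammalian cells can be selected with G418, for example to derive stable lines. No feature table accompanies the record, so other backbone elements are not itemised. The use of a BGH reverse sequencing primer is consistent with the bovine growth hormone polyadenylation region that normally lies downstream of the cloning site in pcDNA3.

The payload is the rat (Rattus norvegicus) Erk2 coding sequence, the product of the Mapk1 gene, also known as p42 MAPK. It is expressed from the strong constitutive CMV promoter. eGFP is fused to the N terminus of the kinase, and the starting methionine of Erk2 has been removed. Translation should therefore begin in the GFP portion and read through as a single fusion protein, without internal initiation producing untagged kinase. The insert was introduced by ligation-independent cloning.

The stated purpose is expression of rat Erk2 in mammalian cells. The fluorescent tag allows the kinase to be visualised in cells and its expression and localisation to be followed. The associated publication concerns how conformation-selective ATP-competitive inhibitors affect the regulatory interactions and noncatalytic functions of MAP kinases, which suggests the construct was used for cell-based work of that kind, although the record does not describe specific experiments.
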