Addgene plasmid #40777: Erk2
Purpose: Expression of rat Erk2 in mammalian cells
Depositing lab: Dustin Maly. Depositing organization: University of Washington. Publication: Conformation-Selective ATP-Competitive Inhibitors Control Regulatory Interactions and Noncatalytic Functions of Mitogen-Activated Protein Kinases. Hari SB, Merritt EA, Maly DJ. Chem Biol. 2014 May 22;21(5):628-35. doi: 10.1016/j.chembiol.2014.02.016. Epub 2014 Apr 3. PubMed 24704509.
Backbone
  Vector backbone: pcDNA3
  Backbone size w/o insert (bp): 6000
  Total vector size (bp): 7000
  Vector type: Mammalian Expression
  Selectable markers: Neomycin (select with G418)
Growth in bacteria
  Bacterial resistance: Ampicillin, 100 μg/mL
  Growth temperature: 37°C
  Growth strain: XL1 Blue
  Copy number: High Copy
Gene/Insert
  Gene/Insert name: Erk2
  Species: Rattus norvegicus
  Insert size (bp): 1000
  Mutation: Starting Met removed
  Entrez Gene: Mapk1 (a.k.a. ERK-2, ERT1, Erk2, p42-MAPK)
  Promoter: CMV
  Tag / fusion protein: eGFP (N terminal on insert)
  Cloning method: Ligation Independent Cloning
  Sequencing primers: 5′ N-GFP; 3′ BGHR
Terms and licenses: Academic/Nonprofit Terms; Industry Terms: Not Available to Industry
How to cite: Erk2 was a gift from Dustin Maly (Addgene plasmid # 40777 ; http://n2t.net/addgene:40777 ; RRID:Addgene_40777)
